>Addgene plasmid #26387 | pRG5271Neo | depositor full sequence | sequence record 12435 | Author sequence
ATTTCTAAATTTTAGTTTAATAAAAAAATTTTAAAATAATACGAGTTTTGAGACTAACTTTCAATAAAAA
CCAAAAAATTGCTTCAAAAAAGAGCTCGCGCCGATTTACGATAAACACAGCGCGCTACGACACTCCGAAA
ACCGCGCCGCACCATTACATTCTCCGCCCCACCGCACGGTTTGCGGAAGGCGATGAAATTGCTGGGCCTA
AAATTTTAACCCTTTTTTTCCCGTTTTTCAACTGTTTTCCCGATTTTTTCGATATTTTTTTCAGGTTTTT
AGTTAGAAAAGTATATAAAAATTGCATTATTTGTAGTTTTCGCTCGTAATTTGTGATAGAAAACGGCCAA
TTTGCCTAGATTTGTGATTCTACCAAGTGGAATTTTTGGGAAAATATCAATATTCCACGATTTTTATTCA
AATCATAACGTTTCGAAATTATCAGCTTAAATAAAACTAAAATAAATAATAAAATACTAAAAACCCTGAA
TTTCTCGGTTCTCGGTTCAGCTTGAGTTCGTTCTATACACGTTATCGATTTTTGTCATTTCGTTTAATCA
TGGGTTTTGATTCATTTTAAATATGAAATTTGATTTATTCCTCGTTTCGAAGTTGGTTTGTCTTGTCCGG
CCGGTAAACAAATGTTATTAAAAAAAATAATAAATTTCGAAATTTTTCGTAATGTTCCGCAATCGTGTTT
TTCCGTTTATCTCGTCTTCCCTTCCTTCAAATATACTATTTATTTTCTCAATTCACATATTTTCAGCCAG
CCCTGCTCAACAAGTGGAATAAAAATGATTGAACAAGATGGATTGCACGCAGGTTCTCCGGCCGCTTGGG
TGGAGAGGCTATTCGGCTATGACTGGGCACAACAGACAATCGGCTGCTCTGATGCCGCCGTGTTCCGGCT
GTCAGCGCAGGGGCGCCCGGTTCTTTTTGTCAAGACCGACCTGTCCGGTGCCCTGAATGAACTGCAGGAC
GAGGCAGCGCGGCTATCGTGGCTGGCCACGACGGGCGTTCCTTGCGCAGCTGTGCTCGACGTTGTCACTG
AAGCGGGAAGGGACTGGCTGCTATTGGGCGAAGTGCCGGGGCAGGATCTCCTGTCATCTCACCTTGCTCC
TGCCGAGAAAGTATCCATCATGGCTGATGCAATGCGGCGGCTGCATACGCTTGATCCGGCTACCTGCCCA
TTCGACCACCAAGCGAAACATCGCATCGAGCGAGCACGTACTCGGATGGAAGCCGGTCTTGTCGATCAGG
ATGATCTGGACGAAGAGCATCAGGGGCTCGCACCAGCCGAACTGTTCGCCAGGCTCAAGGCGCGCATGCC
CGACGGCGAGGATCTCGTCGTGACCCATGGCGATGCCTGCTTGCCGAATATCATGGTGGAAAATGGCCGC
TTTTCTGGATTCATCGACTGTGGCCGGCTGGGTGTGGCGGACCGCTATCAGGACATAGCGTTGGCTACCC
GTGATATTGCTGAAGAGCTTGGCGGCGAATGGGCTGACCGCTTCCTCGTGCTTTACGGTATCGCCGCTCC
CGATTCGCAGCGCATCGCCTTCTATCGCCTTCTTGACGAGTTCTTCTGAGTCCAATTACTCTTCAACATC
CCTACATGCTCTTTCTCCCTGTGCTCCCACCCCCTATTTTTGTTATTATCAAAAAACTTCTCTTAATTTC
TTTGTTTTTTAGCTTCTTTTAAGCCACCTCTAACAATGAAATTGTGTAGATTCAAAAATAGAATTAATTC
GTAATAAAAAGTCGAAAAAAATTGTGCTCCCTCCCCCCATTAATAATAATTCTATCCCAAAATCTACACA
ATGTTCTGTGTACACTTCTTATGTTTTTTACTTCTGATAAATTTTTTTGAAACATCATAGAAAAAACCGC
ACACAAAATACCTTATCATATGTTACGTTTCAGTTTATGACCGCAATTTTTATTTCTTCGCACGTCTGGG
CCTCTCATGACGTCAAATCATGCTCATCGTGAAAAAGTTTTGGAGTATTTTTGGAATTTTTCAATCAAGT
GAAAGTTTATGAAATTAATTTTCCTGCTTTTGCTTTTTGGGGTTTCCCCTATTGTTTGTCAAGATTTCGA
GGACGGCGTTTTTCTTGCTAAAATCACAAGTATTGATGAGCACGATGCAAGAAAGATCGGAAGAAGGTTT
GGGTTTGAGGCTCAGTGGAAGGTGAGTAGAAGTTGATAATTTGAAAGTGGAGTAGTGTCTATGGGGTTTT
TGCCTTAAATGACAGAATACATTCCCAATATACCAAACATAACTGTTTCTCGAGGTCGACGGTATCGATA
AGCTTGATATCGAATTCCTGCAGCCCGGGTATATATATATTGGGATGCACTCTCAATGGTCCTGTAACAC
TTTTTTGTGTGTTAGTGACCAGTGCTCCGCTCCCAGTAGATGTTTTTGCACAAAAACATACCAAAATGTT
TTACCATATTCATAGATCATTGTCATAGAAATTTGTTTAATTCTGAAAAGTTTCCTCTGTTTTATGGCAG
AAACAATTCATTGAGATAATCTGACTTATTATTCATTGGGGGTAAGTGCTCTATGGGATCCCTTTAATCG
ACGATTAACCTTCAAACCTCAAAAAAAAAAAACAAGAAAATCACAAAGCTTTTCCTATCTTCACAAAGCT
TTTCCTATCTTAAAGGCATAACTGTGTGTGTATATCTGATCTTTGTCCAACTGTATAGATGTGTTTTGTT
TCTGAGAACAAAAGTTGTCCATGGACCAAATTTCTATAGAAGTTGCACGCACTGTACTTCTAGATTTTAG
GTAGAGTGTGTGATTGAAAGTTATATTCAGCAAAATTATAATCAGTGATCCTTTCCAAAGCTTGGCATTG
TTGCTTGAAATCCTGTTCAAGTAGTGTTTGGCAAAAAATTCCCAAAATTTCCGATATGTACTCTATGTTT
AATTTTGGGTTTTAAATAAATACGTTGAATTACGCAAGCTGTTACTTCTAAAAAACATTGTATACATTTT
AGGGTTGTAGTGAACTTTTATAATATTTGCTCAAAAACTCTGAAACATTAAAATGACGTGCTGGTCTGCT
TTTATTCTCGAATTATATGATCAAATCTCTGATTTTCTGGTTAAAAAATTCCCTATTGTATTTTGATAGA
CTTTTTCTCCTTATTTCATTTTTTCACAGGGTATATGAGATGATGTTCAAAGTGGTTCATAATATCCAGT
TAAGAATCAAAATACTTCACTTTCAAATTAAGTGTCCTGGGCTTCTGAATGCAGGTGTTGTCTACATATT
ATTTCTCAAATCAAAATACTCTGTCATTTCTTACGAGCTTAACCAATTCACCTTTTGTATGGCAGCAGCA
GGCGTCATACATTTCCATCTCAATTGACCTATTCTCGAGTCTCGGCTGTCCATGTAATTATCCATTTTCA
CCGTGAACCCTTCTGTCCATCGTATTTTTTTCCCATCGCTCCTCTCTTTCTCTTCATCTCCACAGTTTGA
CCTTTACACAGAAACTCTTTTTCCCGAATAATATGTAGTTCTTCTCGTAGTTTTCGGAAGAAGTACCGCC
CGCCGCAAGGATTTCTCTTCGTTCCGTCCATCTTAAAAACACGAGCTTAATTGAGAAGCGATCATGTCTT
CTTGTCCCGGCGGCCGCCACCGCGGTGGAGCTCCAGCTTTTGTTCCCTTTAGTGAGGGTTAATTTCGAGC
TTGGCGTAATCATGGTCATAGCTGTTTCCTGTGTGAAATTGTTATCCGCTCACAATTCCACACAACATAC
GAGCCGGAAGCATAAAGTGTAAAGCCTGGGGTGCCTAATGAGTGAGCTAACTCACATTAATTGCGTTGCG
CTCACTGCCCGCTTTCCAGTCGGGAAACCTGTCGTGCCAGCTGCATTAATGAATCGGCCAACGCGCGGGG
AGAGGCGGTTTGCGTATTGGGCGCTCTTCCGCTTCCTCGCTCACTGACTCGCTGCGCTCGGTCGTTCGGC
TGCGGCGAGCGGTATCAGCTCACTCAAAGGCGGTAATACGGTTATCCACAGAATCAGGGGATAACGCAGG
AAAGAACATGTGAGCAAAAGGCCAGCAAAAGGCCAGGAACCGTAAAAAGGCCGCGTTGCTGGCGTTTTTC
CATAGGCTCCGCCCCCCTGACGAGCATCACAAAAATCGACGCTCAAGTCAGAGGTGGCGAAACCCGACAG
GACTATAAAGATACCAGGCGTTTCCCCCTGGAAGCTCCCTCGTGCGCTCTCCTGTTCCGACCCTGCCGCT
TACCGGATACCTGTCCGCCTTTCTCCCTTCGGGAAGCGTGGCGCTTTCTCATAGCTCACGCTGTAGGTAT
CTCAGTTCGGTGTAGGTCGTTCGCTCCAAGCTGGGCTGTGTGCACGAACCCCCCGTTCAGCCCGACCGCT
GCGCCTTATCCGGTAACTATCGTCTTGAGTCCAACCCGGTAAGACACGACTTATCGCCACTGGCAGCAGC
CACTGGTAACAGGATTAGCAGAGCGAGGTATGTAGGCGGTGCTACAGAGTTCTTGAAGTGGTGGCCTAAC
TACGGCTACACTAGAAGGACAGTATTTGGTATCTGCGCTCTGCTGAAGCCAGTTACCTTCGGAAAAAGAG
TTGGTAGCTCTTGATCCGGCAAACAAACCACCGCTGGTAGCGGTGGTTTTTTTGTTTGCAAGCAGCAGAT
TACGCGCAGAAAAAAAGGATCTCAAGAAGATCCTTTGATCTTTTCTACGGGGTCTGACGCTCAGTGGAAC
GAAAACTCACGTTAAGGGATTTTGGTCATGAGATTATCAAAAAGGATCTTCACCTAGATCCTTTTAAATT
AAAAATGAAGTTTTAAATCAATCTAAAGTATATATGAGTAAACTTGGTCTGACAGTTACCAATGCTTAAT
CAGTGAGGCACCTATCTCAGCGATCTGTCTATTTCGTTCATCCATAGTTGCCTGACTCCCCGTCGTGTAG
ATAACTACGATACGGGAGGGCTTACCATCTGGCCCCAGTGCTGCAATGATACCGCGAGACCCACGCTCAC
CGGCTCCAGATTTATCAGCAATAAACCAGCCAGCCGGAAGGGCCGAGCGCAGAAGTGGTCCTGCAACTTT
ATCCGCCTCCATCCAGTCTATTAATTGTTGCCGGGAAGCTAGAGTAAGTAGTTCGCCAGTTAATAGTTTG
CGCAACGTTGTTGCCATTGCTACAGGCATCGTGGTGTCACGCTCGTCGTTTGGTATGGCTTCATTCAGCT
CCGGTTCCCAACGATCAAGGCGAGTTACATGATCCCCCATGTTGTGCAAAAAAGCGGTTAGCTCCTTCGG
TCCTCCGATCGTTGTCAGAAGTAAGTTGGCCGCAGTGTTATCACTCATGGTTATGGCAGCACTGCATAAT
TCTCTTACTGTCATGCCATCCGTAAGATGCTTTTCTGTGACTGGTGAGTACTCAACCAAGTCATTCTGAG
AATAGTGTATGCGGCGACCGAGTTGCTCTTGCCCGGCGTCAATACGGGATAATACCGCGCCACATAGCAG
AACTTTAAAAGTGCTCATCATTGGAAAACGTTCTTCGGGGCGAAAACTCTCAAGGATCTTACCGCTGTTG
AGATCCAGTTCGATGTAACCCACTCGTGCACCCAACTGATCTTCAGCATCTTTTACTTTCACCAGCGTTT
CTGGGTGAGCAAAAACAGGAAGGCAAAATGCCGCAAAAAAGGGAATAAGGGCGACACGGAAATGTTGAAT
ACTCATACTCTTCCTTTTTCAATATTATTGAAGCATTTATCAGGGTTATTGTCTCATGAGCGGATACATA
TTTGAATGTATTTAGAAAAATAAACAAATAGGGGTTCCGCGCACATTTCCCCGAAAAGTGCCACCTAAAT
TGTAAGCGTTAATATTTTGTTAAAATTCGCGTTAAATTTTTGTTAAATCAGCTCATTTTTTAACCAATAG
GCCGAAATCGGCAAAATCCCTTATAAATCAAAAGAATAGACCGAGATAGGGT
[37 nt withheld, positions 6003-6039]
AAAGAACGTGGACTCCAACGTCAAAGG
[49 nt withheld, positions 6067-6115]
T
[91 nt withheld, positions 6117-6207]
G
[124 nt withheld, positions 6209-6332]
CCCATTCGCCATTCAGGCTGCGCAACTGTTGGGAAGGGCGATCGGTGCGGGCCTCTTCGCTATTACGCCA
GCTGGCGAAAGGGGGATGTGCTGCAAGGCGATTAAGTTGGGTAACGCCAGGGTTTTCCCAGTCACGACGT
TGTAAAACGACGGCCAGTGAATTGTAATACGACTCACTATAGGGCGAATTGGGTACCAATTTTCATACCT
TAAACTCCTCAAAGAAACCAATAATTATTTGAACAAAACACACAAAAAAGTACCAGGTTTTTCAAAACTT
TCAATCGAATATTTTGGTTAATTTCCAAATTTCGGAACAATTTGAAGCATTGCTTTGTGCTCTCCTATGA
TATTATTCTTCACTTATCTTGCATGGCATTTTCACTGTAATCCCTATATGTCACTTTCACATCCATCAGT
TTTTTTAAACATTGAATTAATATGTTTCTAGTACTTAACTACATGAACTAGTTGACCTACTCTCTGTGGA
AAAAAGGACAACAGCAAGTAGAATGGGAGGAAGTTTCTCTTTTTCTTATTTTCATTGAAAAGGGTGAAAA
CGAGGTTGTTGCTCCATTTCCGACTGTCGTCAAGACTGTACCTACAGGATAATTACGCAATGTTGTTCTC
CCGCACAGCAAAAAAAAAGAGAAAAGTCGAATGGTTTGTGTGACACCTTGAGATGCCGCATGATCGATGA
ACCTTCACTCAAATAAACCGAAAAGTAAATTATCGAAATGAAAGGAGCGAGCAAAAAAAAGAAATAGAGG
GCAGTTCAACGAAAACTTTCCACTTCTTTTGATCTATTATATTGCAGGTATCAAAATCAGGATTTAAGGG
AAATGTGTTCTGTGCTTCCGATATACTGAGCGTTCATGGATTAAGAAGACAATATTGAGAAGGAATCAGC
TAGATTTTCCGATATCAAAATTTCAGACCAAACAAAAATTGAAAAAAAAATCGTAATTCCATTAATATAC
TTCTTGTAGATCTTATATATAGGTAGGAATAAAGACCAACTTATGTGCCTTTAAGCAGGCGTAACTCGCT
TTCTTGGCGTTTGGGGGCAACTTACTGCACAACATCAATTACTTTCTACCTTCAGCCTGACAACTTATTA
AAAGCTGATCAAATAAATTGGTAGTCCTGGCAAGAAACGGCCAACCAAAAATGTTTAACACGAATTTTTC
AAATTTGGCAAAAGCTTTCACTCAACTTCTAAGCTTACATCACCGTATAGAAAGATATCACACGGACTGG
TTAGGTCTTTTTCAAGCCGTTTAGGCGAGTAGGCAGGTATTTTGTGCCTACAGTGCGTGCAACTTCTATA
GAACCCCCTAAATTTTCGAGTTTCAGCATGTTCTGATATTTTTCAAGAAAATTTGTTAATGTCAATCGAT
TCTAAATGCCAAAAAACCTACTGTCCAAAATTTTTAGAAAAATATATGCAAAACTACGAGAATTAGGCCA
AAAAGTCGTAAAAACGACCGTGCAACTTCTATAGAACCCCTCAGAATTTTGATTTTAATCGCAAAAAGCA
CTGAATTTGTTTAAATTTTTCAAAATAATTTTGTAAAACAATAACATCAAAATGATCTAAATACTTAGTT
CGTTCATTAAAAACATGAAAAATGCTACGTGGAAATATATATATATATATAGGGCCC
Features (pLannotate 1.2.2; 16 found; start..end, strand, type, name):
    795..1586    +  CDS            neo: KKA2_KLEPN - Also known as kan, nptII. Experimental evidence at protein level: Swiss-Prot protein existence level 1. Resistance to kanamycin, neomycin, paromomycin, ribostamycin, butirosin and gentamicin B. From Klebsiella pneumoniae.
   2039..2191    +  CDS            aex-5 (fragment): AEX5_CAEEL - Also known as kpc-3 From Caenorhabditis elegans.
   2289..2339    -  misc_feature   MCS (fragment): pBluescript multiple cloning site
   3650..3673    -  misc_feature   MCS (fragment): pBluescript multiple cloning site
   3686..3704    -  promoter       T3 promoter: promoter for bacteriophage T3 RNA polymerase
   3749..3765    -  protein_bind   lac operator: The lac repressor binds to the lac operator to inhibit transcription in E. coli. This inhibition can be relieved by adding lactose or isopropyl-β-D-thiogalactopyranoside (IPTG). lac repressor encoded by lacI
   3773..3803    -  promoter       lac promoter: promoter for the E. coli lac operon
   3818..3839    -  protein_bind   CAP binding site: CAP binding activates transcription in the presence of cAMP. E. coli catabolite activator protein
   3852..3944    -  CDS            lacI (fragment): lac repressor; lacI; The lac repressor binds to the lac operator to inhibit transcription in E. coli. This inhibition can be relieved by adding lactose or isopropyl-β-D-thiogalactopyranoside (IPTG).
   4127..4715    -  rep_origin     ori: high-copy-number ColE1/pMB1/pBR322/pUC origin of replication
   4886..5746    -  CDS            AmpR: β-lactamase; bla; confers resistance to ampicillin, carbenicillin, and related antibiotics
   5747..5851    -  promoter       AmpR promoter: bla
   5904..6332    -  rep_origin     f1 ori (sequence partly withheld): f1 bacteriophage origin of replication; arrow indicates direction of (+) strand synthesis
   6337..6494    -  CDS            lacZα (fragment): LacZα fragment of β-galactosidase; lacZ fragment
   6497..6515    +  promoter       T7 promoter: promoter for bacteriophage T7 RNA polymerase
   7974..7992    -  promoter       LEU2 promoter (fragment): S. cerevisiae LEU2
