[The description below was written by a language model from this plasmid's Addgene catalogue record and pLannotate feature annotations shown in this document.]
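Description:
pRG5271Neo is an empty-backbone plasmid of about 8 kb, built on pBluescript (pBS) and catalogued for bacterial and worm expression. It is intended for making transgenic Caenorhabditis elegans with an antibiotic rather than a phenotypic selection marker. In E. coli it replicates from a high-copy ColE1/pUC-type origin and is selected with ampicillin through the β-lactamase gene and its native promoter. Other pBluescript remnants are present: an f1 origin for single-stranded DNA production, flanking T7 and T3 phage promoters, a lac promoter/operator with CAP binding site, partial lacZα and lacI sequences, and two separated fragments of the original multiple cloning site, which shows that additional DNA has been inserted within the polylinker region.

The functional payload is the neo (nptII) coding sequence, an aminoglycoside phosphotransferase that confers resistance to neomycin-class drugs and lets transgenic nematodes be selected on G418. The annotation does not identify the promoter or 3′ UTR that drive neo in worms. Several kilobases around and between the annotated features are unlabelled and presumably contain nematode regulatory or genomic sequence. One small match to the C. elegans aex-5 gene downstream of neo is consistent with worm-derived DNA. A very short hit called as a yeast LEU2 promoter fragment is probably a chance match.

No gene of interest is recorded as an insert. The plasmid serves as a recipient vector into which sequences can be placed by restriction cloning, or as a carrier of the G418-resistance marker, so that transgenic worm lines can be enriched and maintained by drug selection.
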