Addgene plasmid #26387: pRG5271Neo
Purpose: (Empty Backbone)
Depositing lab: Denis Dupuy. Depositing organization: Delegation INSERM Nouvelle-Aquitaine. Publication: An antibiotic selection marker for nematode transgenesis. Giordano-Santini R, Milstein S, Svrzikapa N, Tu D, Johnsen R, Baillie D, Vidal M, Dupuy D. Nat Methods. 2010 Sep;7(9):721-3. doi: 10.1038/nmeth.1494. Epub 2010 Aug 22. PubMed 20729841.
Backbone
  Vector backbone: pBS
  Vector type: Bacterial Expression, Worm Expression
  Selectable markers: Neomycin (select with G418)
Growth in bacteria
  Bacterial resistance: Ampicillin, 100 μg/mL
  Growth temperature: 37°C
  Growth strain: DH5alpha
  Copy number: High Copy
Gene/Insert
  Gene/Insert name: None
  Species: C. elegans (nematode)
  Cloning method: Restriction Enzyme
  Sequencing primers: 5′ N/A
Terms and licenses: Academic/Nonprofit Terms; Industry Terms: Not Available to Industry
How to cite: pRG5271Neo was a gift from Denis Dupuy (Addgene plasmid # 26387 ; http://n2t.net/addgene:26387 ; RRID:Addgene_26387)
