>Addgene plasmid #26387 | pRG5271Neo | addgene partial sequence | sequence record 32506 | 26387 with Neo-R
ACTGCGTGCAATCCATCTTGTTCAATCATTTTTATTCCACTTGTTGAGCAGGGCTGGCTGAAAATATGTG
AATTGAGAAAATAAATAGTATATTTGAAGGAAGGGAAGACGAGATAAACGGAAAAACACGATTGCGGAAC
ATTACGAAAAATTTCGAAATTTATTATTTTTTTTAATAACATTTGTTTACCGGCCGGACAAGACAAACCA
ACTTCGAAACGAGGAATAAATCAAATTTCATATTTAAAATGAATCAAAACCCATGATTAAACGAAATGAC
AAAAATCGATAACGTGTATAGAACGAACTCAAGCTGAACCGAGAACCGAGAAATTCAGGGTTTTTAGTAT
TTTATTATTTATTTTAGTTTTATTTAAGCTGATAATTTCGAAACGTTATGATTTGAATAAAAATCGTGGA
ATATTGATATTTTCCCAAAAATTCCACTTGGTAGAATCACAAATCTAGGCAAATTGGCCGTTTTCTATCA
CAAATTACGAGCGAAAACTACAAATAATGCAATTTTTATATACTTTTCTAACTAAAAACCTGAAAAAAAT
ATCGAAAAAATCGGGAAAACAGTTGAAAAACGGGAAAAAAAGGGTTAAAATTTTAGGCCCAGCAATTTCA
TCGCCTTCCGCAAACCGTGCGGTGGGGCGGAGAATGTAATGGTGCGGCGCGGTTTTCGGAGTGTCGTAGC
GCGCTGTGTTTATCGTAAATCGGCGCGAGCTCTTTTTTGAAGCAATTTTTTGGTTTTTATTGAAAGTTAG
TCTCAAAACTCGTATTATTTTAAAATTTTTTT
