>Addgene plasmid #26387 | pRG5271Neo | addgene partial sequence | sequence record 73846 | T7 5'-TAATACGACTCACTATAGGG-3'
ACCTTAAACTCCTCAAAGAAACCAATAATTATTTGAACAAAACACACAAAAAAGTACCAGGTTTTTCAAA
ACTTTCAATCGAATATTTTGGTTAATTTCCAAATTTCGGAACAATTTGAAGCATTGCTTTGTGCTCTCCT
ATGATATTATTCTTCACTTATCTTGCATGGCATTTTCACTGTAATCCCTATATGTCACTTTCACATCCAT
CAGTTTTTTTAAACATTGAATTAATATGTTTCTAGTACTTAACTACATGAACTAGTTGACCTACTCTCTG
TGGAAAAAAGGACAACAGCAAGTAGAATGGGAGGAAGTTTCTCTTTTTCTTATTTTCATTGAAAAGGGTG
AAAACGAGGTTGTTGCTCCATTTCCGACTGTCGTCAAGACTGTACCTACAGGATAATTACGCAATGTTGT
TCTCCCGCACAGCAAAAAAAAAGAGAAAAGTCGAATGGTTTGTGTGACACCTTGAGATGCCGCATGATCG
ATGAACCTTCACTCAAATAAACCGAAAAGTAAATTATCGAAATGAAAGGAGCGAGCAAAAAAAAGAAATA
GAGGGCAGTTCAACGAAAACTTTCCACTTCTTTTGATCTATTATATTGCAGGTATCAAAATCAGGATTTA
AGGGAAATGTGTTCTGTGCTTCCGATATACTGAGCGTTCATGGATTAAGAAGACAATATTGAGAAGGAAT
CAGCTAGATTTTCCGATATCAAAATTTCAGACCAAACAAAAATTGAAAAAAAAATCGTAATTCCATTAAT
ATACTTCTTGTAGATCTTATATATAGGTAGGAATAAAGACCAACTTATGTGCCTTTAAGCAGGCGTAACT
CGCTTTCTTGGCGTTTGGGGGCAACTTACTGCACAACATCAATTACTTTCTACCTTCAGCCTGACAACTT
ATTAAAAGCTGATCAAATAAATTGGTA
