>Addgene plasmid #26387 | pRG5271Neo | addgene partial sequence | sequence record 73847 | T3 5'-GCAATTAACCCTCACTAAAGG-3'
GGCGGCCGCCGGGACAAGAAGACATGATCGCTTCTCAATTAAGCTCGTGTTTTTAAGATGGACGGAACGA
AGAGAAATCCTTGCGGCGGGCGGTACTTCTTCCGAAAACTACGAGAAGAACTACATATTATTCGGGAAAA
AGAGTTTCTGTGTAAAGGTCAAACTGTGGAGATGAAGAGAAAGAGAGGAGCGATGGGAAAAAAATACGAT
GGACAGAAGGGTTCACGGTGAAAATGGATAATTACATGGACAGCCGAGACTCGAGAATAGGTCAATTGAG
ATGGAAATGTATGACGCCTGCTGCTGCCATACAAAAGGTGAATTGGTTAAGCTCGTAAGAAATGACAGAG
TATTTTGATTTGAGAAATAATATGTAGACAACACCTGCATTCAGAAGCCCAGGACACTTAATTTGAAAGT
GAAGTATTTTGATTCTTAACTGGATATTATGAACCACTTTGAACATCATCTCATATACCCTGTGAAAAAA
TGAAATAAGGAGAAAAAGTCTATCAAAATACAATAGGGAATTTTTTAACCAGAAAATCAGAGATTTGATC
ATATAATTCGAGAATAAAAGCAGACCAGCACGTCATTTTAATGTTTCAGAGTTTTTGAGCAAATATTATA
AAAGTTCACTACAACCCTAAAATGTATACAATGTTTTTTAGAAGTAACAGCTTGCGTAATTCAACGTATT
TATTTAAAACCCAAAATTAAACATAGAGTACATATCGGAAATTTTGGGAATTTTTTGCCAAACACTACTT
GAACAGGATTTCAAGCAACAATGCCAAGCTTTGGAAAGGATCACTGATTATAATTTTGCTGAATATAACT
TTCAATCACACACTCTACCTAAAATCTAGAAGTACAGTGCGTGCAACTTCTATAGAA
